>Addgene plasmid #82527 | pGEX-6P-1-GST-CD-ATL (Cbx7) | depositor full sequence | sequence record 156822 | pGEX-6P-1-GST-CD-ATL (Cbx7)
ACGTTATCGACTGCACGGTGCACCAATGCTTCTGGCGTCAGGCAGCCATCGGAAGCTGTGGTATGGCTGT
GCAGGTCGTAAATCACTGCATAATTCGTGTCGCTCAAGGCGCACTCCCGTTCTGGATAATGTTTTTTGCG
CCGACATCATAACGGTTCTGGCAAATATTCTGAAATGAGCTGTTGACAATTAATCATCGGCTCGTATAAT
GTGTGGAATTGTGAGCGGATAACAATTTCACACAGGAAACAGTATTCATGTCCCCTATACTAGGTTATTG
GAAAATTAAGGGCCTTGTGCAACCCACTCGACTTCTTTTGGAATATCTTGAAGAAAAATATGAAGAGCAT
TTGTATGAGCGCGATGAAGGTGATAAATGGCGAAACAAAAAGTTTGAATTGGGTTTGGAGTTTCCCAATC
TTCCTTATTATATTGATGGTGATGTTAAATTAACACAGTCTATGGCCATCATACGTTATATAGCTGACAA
GCACAACATGTTGGGTGGTTGTCCAAAAGAGCGTGCAGAGATTTCAATGCTTGAAGGAGCGGTTTTGGAT
ATTAGATACGGTGTTTCGAGAATTGCATATAGTAAAGACTTTGAAACTCTCAAAGTTGATTTTCTTAGCA
AGCTACCTGAAATGCTGAAAATGTTCGAAGATCGTTTATGTCATAAAACATATTTAAATGGTGATCATGT
AACCCATCCTGACTTCATGTTGTATGACGCTCTTGATGTTGTTTTATACATGGACCCAATGTGCCTGGAT
GCGTTCCCAAAATTAGTTTGTTTTAAAAAACGTATTGAAGCTATCCCACAAATTGATAAGTACTTGAAAT
CCAGCAAGTATATAGCATGGCCTTTGCAGGGCTGGCAAGCCACGTTTGGTGGTGGCGACCATCCTCCAAA
ATCGGATCTGGAAGTTCTGTTCCAGGGGCCCCTGGGATCCCCGGAATTCATGGAGCTGTCAGCCATCGGC
GAGCAGGTGTTCGCCGTGGAGAGCATCCGGAAGAAGCGCGTGCGGAAGGGTAAAGTCGAGTATCTGGTGA
AGTGGAAAGGATGGCCCCCAAAGTACAGCACGTGGGAGCCAGAAGAGCACATCTTGGACCCCCGCCTCGT
CATGGCCTACGAGGAGAAGGAGGAGAGAGACCGAGCATCGGGGTATAGGAAGAGAGGTCCGAAACCCAAG
CGGCTTCTGCTGCAGCGGCTGTGAGCTCGAGCGGCCGCATCGTGACTGACTGACGATCTGCCTCGCGCGT
TTCGGTGATGACGGTGAAAACCTCTGACACATGCAGCTCCCGGAGACGGTCACAGCTTGTCTGTAAGCGG
ATGCCGGGAGCAGACAAGCCCGTCAGGGCGCGTCAGCGGGTGTTGGCGGGTGTCGGGGCGCAGCCATGAC
CCAGTCACGTAGCGATAGCGGAGTGTATAATTCTTGAAGACGAAAGGGCCTCGTGATACGCCTATTTTTA
TAGGTTAATGTCATGATAATAATGGTTTCTTAGACGTCAGGTGGCACTTTTCGGGGAAATGTGCGCGGAA
CCCCTATTTGTTTATTTTTCTAAATACATTCAAATATGTATCCGCTCATGAGACAATAACCCTGATAAAT
GCTTCAATAATATTGAAAAAGGAAGAGTATGAGTATTCAACATTTCCGTGTCGCCCTTATTCCCTTTTTT
GCGGCATTTTGCCTTCCTGTTTTTGCTCACCCAGAAACGCTGGTGAAAGTAAAAGATGCTGAAGATCAGT
TGGGTGCACGAGTGGGTTACATCGAACTGGATCTCAACAGCGGTAAGATCCTTGAGAGTTTTCGCCCCGA
AGAACGTTTTCCAATGATGAGCACTTTTAAAGTTCTGCTATGTGGCGCGGTATTATCCCGTGTTGACGCC
GGGCAAGAGCAACTCGGTCGCCGCATACACTATTCTCAGAATGACTTGGTTGAGTACTCACCAGTCACAG
AAAAGCATCTTACGGATGGCATGACAGTAAGAGAATTATGCAGTGCTGCCATAACCATGAGTGATAACAC
TGCGGCCAACTTACTTCTGACAACGATCGGAGGACCGAAGGAGCTAACCGCTTTTTTGCACAACATGGGG
GATCATGTAACTCGCCTTGATCGTTGGGAACCGGAGCTGAATGAAGCCATACCAAACGACGAGCGTGACA
CCACGATGCCTGCAGCAATGGCAACAACGTTGCGCAAACTATTAACTGGCGAACTACTTACTCTAGCTTC
CCGGCAACAATTAATAGACTGGATGGAGGCGGATAAAGTTGCAGGACCACTTCTGCGCTCGGCCCTTCCG
GCTGGCTGGTTTATTGCTGATAAATCTGGAGCCGGTGAGCGTGGGTCTCGCGGTATCATTGCAGCACTGG
GGCCAGATGGTAAGCCCTCCCGTATCGTAGTTATCTACACGACGGGGAGTCAGGCAACTATGGATGAACG
AAATAGACAGATCGCTGAGATAGGTGCCTCACTGATTAAGCATTGGTAACTGTCAGACCAAGTTTACTCA
TATATACTTTAGATTGATTTAAAACTTCATTTTTAATTTAAAAGGATCTAGGTGAAGATCCTTTTTGATA
ATCTCATGACCAAAATCCCTTAACGTGAGTTTTCGTTCCACTGAGCGTCAGACCCCGTAGAAAAGATCAA
AGGATCTTCTTGAGATCCTTTTTTTCTGCGCGTAATCTGCTGCTTGCAAACAAAAAAACCACCGCTACCA
GCGGTGGTTTGTTTGCCGGATCAAGAGCTACCAACTCTTTTTCCGAAGGTAACTGGCTTCAGCAGAGCGC
AGATACCAAATACTGTCCTTCTAGTGTAGCCGTAGTTAGGCCACCACTTCAAGAACTCTGTAGCACCGCC
TACATACCTCGCTCTGCTAATCCTGTTACCAGTGGCTGCTGCCAGTGGCGATAAGTCGTGTCTTACCGGG
TTGGACTCAAGACGATAGTTACCGGATAAGGCGCAGCGGTCGGGCTGAACGGGGGGTTCGTGCACACAGC
CCAGCTTGGAGCGAACGACCTACACCGAACTGAGATACCTACAGCGTGAGCTATGAGAAAGCGCCACGCT
TCCCGAAGGGAGAAAGGCGGACAGGTATCCGGTAAGCGGCAGGGTCGGAACAGGAGAGCGCACGAGGGAG
CTTCCAGGGGGAAACGCCTGGTATCTTTATAGTCCTGTCGGGTTTCGCCACCTCTGACTTGAGCGTCGAT
TTTTGTGATGCTCGTCAGGGGGGCGGAGCCTATGGAAAAACGCCAGCAACGCGGCCTTTTTACGGTTCCT
GGCCTTTTGCTGGCCTTTTGCTCACATGTTCTTTCCTGCGTTATCCCCTGATTCTGTGGATAACCGTATT
ACCGCCTTTGAGTGAGCTGATACCGCTCGCCGCAGCCGAACGACCGAGCGCAGCGAGTCAGTGAGCGAGG
AAGCGGAAGAGCGCCTGATGCGGTATTTTCTCCTTACGCATCTGTGCGGTATTTCACACCGCATAAATTC
CGACACCATCGAATGGTGCAAAACCTTTCGCGGTATGGCATGATAGCGCCCGGAAGAGAGTCAATTCAGG
GTGGTGAATGTGAAACCAGTAACGTTATACGATGTCGCAGAGTATGCCGGTGTCTCTTATCAGACCGTTT
CCCGCGTGGTGAACCAGGCCAGCCACGTTTCTGCGAAAACGCGGGAAAAAGTGGAAGCGGCGATGGCGGA
GCTGAATTACATTCCCAACCGCGTGGCACAACAACTGGCGGGCAAACAGTCGTTGCTGATTGGCGTTGCC
ACCTCCAGTCTGGCCCTGCACGCGCCGTCGCAAATTGTCGCGGCGATTAAATCTCGCGCCGATCAACTGG
GTGCCAGCGTGGTGGTGTCGATGGTAGAACGAAGCGGCGTCGAAGCCTGTAAAGCGGCGGTGCACAATCT
TCTCGCGCAACGCGTCAGTGGGCTGATCATTAACTATCCGCTGGATGACCAGGATGCCATTGCTGTGGAA
GCTGCCTGCACTAATGTTCCGGCGTTATTTCTTGATGTCTCTGACCAGACACCCATCAACAGTATTATTT
TCTCCCATGAAGACGGTACGCGACTGGGCGTGGAGCATCTGGTCGCATTGGGTCACCAGCAAATCGCGCT
GTTAGCGGGCCCATTAAGTTCTGTCTCGGCGCGTCTGCGTCTGGCTGGCTGGCATAAATATCTCACTCGC
AATCAAATTCAGCCGATAGCGGAACGGGAAGGCGACTGGAGTGCCATGTCCGGTTTTCAACAAACCATGC
AAATGCTGAATGAGGGCATCGTTCCCACTGCGATGCTGGTTGCCAACGATCAGATGGCGCTGGGCGCAAT
GCGCGCCATTACCGAGTCCGGGCTGCGCGTTGGTGCGGATATCTCGGTAGTGGGATACGACGATACCGAA
GACAGCTCATGTTATATCCCGCCGTCAACCACCATCAAACAGGATTTTCGCCTGCTGGGGCAAACCAGCG
TGGACCGCTTGCTGCAACTCTCTCAGGGCCAGGCGGTGAAGGGCAATCAGCTGTTGCCCGTCTCACTGGT
GAAAAGAAAAACCACCCTGGCGCCCAATACGCAAACCGCCTCTCCCCGCGCGTTGGCCGATTCATTAATG
CAGCTGGCACGACAGGTTTCCCGACTGGAAAGCGGGCAGTGAGCGCAACGCAATTAATGTGAGTTAGCTC
ACTCATTAGGCACCCCAGGCTTTACACTTTATGCTTCCGGCTCGTATGTTGTGTGGAATTGTGAGCGGAT
AACAATTTCACACAGGAAACAGCTATGACCATGATTACGGATTCACTGGCCGTCGTTTTACAACGTCGTG
ACTGGGAAAACCCTGGCGTTACCCAACTTAATCGCCTTGCAGCACATCCCCCTTTCGCCAGCTGGCGTAA
TAGCGAAGAGGCCCGCACCGATCGCCCTTCCCAACAGTTGCGCAGCCTGAATGGCGAATGGCGCTTTGCC
TGGTTTCCGGCACCAGAAGCGGTGCCGGAAAGCTGGCTGGAGTGCGATCTTCCTGAGGCCGATACTGTCG
TCGTCCCCTCAAACTGGCAGATGCACGGTTACGATGCGCCCATCTACACCAACGTAACCTATCCCATTAC
GGTCAATCCGCCGTTTGTTCCCACGGAGAATCCGACGGGTTGTTACTCGCTCACATTTAATGTTGATGAA
AGCTGGCTACAGGAAGGCCAGACGCGAATTATTTTTGATGGCGTTGGAATT
Features (pLannotate 1.2.2; 17 found; start..end, strand, type, name):
      6..107     -  CDS            yciV (fragment): RNAAM_ECOLI - Also known as trpH From Escherichia coli (strain K12).
    183..211     +  promoter       tac promoter: strong E. coli promoter; hybrid between the trp and lac UV5 promoters
    219..235     +  protein_bind   lac operator: The lac repressor binds to the lac operator to inhibit transcription in E. coli. This inhibition can be relieved by adding lactose or isopropyl-β-D-thiogalactopyranoside (IPTG). lac repressor encoded by lacI
    258..911     +  CDS            GST26_SCHJA: Experimental evidence at protein level: Swiss-Prot protein existence level 1. GST isoenzymes appear to play a central role in the parasite detoxification system. Other functions are also suspected including a role in increasing the solubility of haematin in the parasite gut. From Schistosoma japonicum (Blood fluke).
    960..1205    +  CDS            Cbx7 (fragment): CBX7_MOUSE - Also known as D15Ertd417e. Experimental evidence at protein level: Swiss-Prot protein existence level 1. Component of a Polycomb group (PcG) multiprotein PRC1-like complex, a complex class required to maintain the transcriptionally repressive state of many genes, including Hox genes, throughout development (PubMed:16537902, PubMed:22226355). PcG PRC1 complex acts via chromatin remodeling and modification of histones; it mediates monoubiquitination of histone H2A 'Lys-119', rendering chromatin heritably changed in its expressibility. Promotes histone H3 trimethylation at 'Lys-9' (H
   1248..1287    +  CDS            rop (fragment): Rop protein, which maintains plasmids at low copy number; rop
   1389..1429    +  misc_feature   bom (fragment): basis of mobility region from pBR322
   1534..1638    +  promoter       AmpR promoter: bla
   1639..2499    +  CDS            AmpR: β-lactamase; bla; confers resistance to ampicillin, carbenicillin, and related antibiotics
   2670..3258    +  rep_origin     ori: high-copy-number ColE1/pMB1/pBR322/pUC origin of replication
   3444..3495    -  misc_feature   bom (fragment): basis of mobility region from pBR322
   3502..3579    +  promoter       lacIq promoter: lacI (mutant); In the lacIq allele, a single base change in the promoter boosts expression of the lacI gene about 10-fold.
   3580..4662    +  CDS            lacI: lac repressor; lacI; The lac repressor binds to the lac operator to inhibit transcription in E. coli. This inhibition can be relieved by adding lactose or isopropyl-β-D-thiogalactopyranoside (IPTG).
   4675..4696    +  protein_bind   CAP binding site: CAP binding activates transcription in the presence of cAMP. E. coli catabolite activator protein
   4711..4741    +  promoter       lac promoter: promoter for the E. coli lac operon
   4749..4765    +  protein_bind   lac operator: The lac repressor binds to the lac operator to inhibit transcription in E. coli. This inhibition can be relieved by adding lactose or isopropyl-β-D-thiogalactopyranoside (IPTG). lac repressor encoded by lacI
   4785..4958    +  CDS            lacZα: LacZα fragment of β-galactosidase; lacZ fragment
