[The description below was written by a language model from this plasmid's Addgene catalogue record and pLannotate feature annotations shown in this document.]
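Description:
pGEX-6P-1-GST-CD-ATL (Cbx7) is a bacterial expression plasmid built on the pGEX-6P-1 backbone for producing a glutathione S-transferase fusion protein in E. coli. It is about 5.2 kb, replicates from a ColE1/pMB1-type origin (listed as high copy) and is selected with ampicillin through the β-lactamase gene and its own promoter. The backbone also carries short remnants of pBR322-derived sequences (rop and bom fragments) and a lac promoter/operator with a lacZα fragment downstream of lacI; these are vector leftovers rather than part of the payload.

The expression cassette consists of the hybrid tac promoter followed by a lac operator, driving the Schistosoma japonicum GST coding sequence fused at its C-terminal end to a roughly 250 bp fragment of Chromobox Homolog 7. The fragment was inserted between the EcoRI and XhoI sites. It encodes amino acids 1–84 of Cbx7, described as the CD-ATL region, so the "mutation" recorded is a truncation to the N-terminal portion of this Polycomb PRC1 component rather than a point change. A plasmid-borne lacI gene under the lacIq promoter supplies abundant lac repressor, keeping the tac promoter off until it is induced with IPTG. The catalogue lists the insert as human (CBX7), whereas the automated annotation matched the fragment to the mouse Cbx7 protein entry; the record does not resolve this difference. The N-terminal GST tag allows affinity purification of the fusion on glutathione resin. The record gives the purpose simply as expressing this GST-CD-ATL fusion in E. coli and does not specify downstream applications.
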