Addgene plasmid #82527: pGEX-6P-1-GST-CD-ATL (Cbx7)
Purpose: Expresses mutant GST-CD-ATL (Cbx7) fusion proteins in E. coli. Cbx7 CD-ATL region, amino acids 1–84.
Depositing lab: Xiaojun Ren. Depositing organization: University of Colorado, Denver.
Backbone
  Vector backbone: pGEX-6P-1
  Backbone size w/o insert (bp): 4960
  Total vector size (bp): 5231
  Vector type: Bacterial Expression
Growth in bacteria
  Bacterial resistance: Ampicillin, 100 μg/mL
  Growth temperature: 37°C
  Growth strain: DH5alpha
  Copy number: High Copy
Gene/Insert
  Gene/Insert name: Chromobox Homolog 7 (alt name: Cbx7)
  Species: H. sapiens (human)
  Insert size (bp): 255
  Mutation: amino acids 1–84
  GenBank ID: NM_175709
  Entrez Gene: CBX7
  Tag / fusion protein: GST (N terminal on insert)
  Cloning method: Restriction Enzyme; 5′ cloning site EcoR1 (unknown if destroyed); 3′ cloning site Xho1 (unknown if destroyed)
  Sequencing primers: 5′ ACGTTTGGTGGTGGCGACCATCCTCC; 3′ TGATGACGGTGAAAACCTCTGACACA
Terms and licenses: Academic/Nonprofit Terms; Industry Terms: Not Available to Industry
How to cite: pGEX-6P-1-GST-CD-ATL (Cbx7) was a gift from Xiaojun Ren (Addgene plasmid # 82527 ; http://n2t.net/addgene:82527 ; RRID:Addgene_82527)
