>Addgene plasmid #82527 | pGEX-6P-1-GST-CD-ATL (Cbx7) | depositor partial sequence | sequence record 156823 | CD-ATL (Cbx7)
ATGGAGCTGTCAGCCATCGGCGAGCAGGTGTTCGCCGTGGAGAGCATCCGGAAGAAGCGCGTGCGGAAGG
GTAAAGTCGAGTATCTGGTGAAGTGGAAAGGATGGCCCCCAAAGTACAGCACGTGGGAGCCAGAAGAGCA
CATCTTGGACCCCCGCCTCGTCATGGCCTACGAGGAGAAGGAGGAGAGAGACCGAGCATCGGGGTATAGG
AAGAGAGGTCCGAAACCCAAGCGGCTTCTGCTGCAGCGGCTGTGA
