>Addgene plasmid #82527 | pGEX-6P-1-GST-CD-ATL (Cbx7) | addgene partial sequence | sequence record 164809 | pGEX5 5'-GGGCTGGCAAGCCACGTTTGGTG-3'
AAATCGGATCTGGAAGTTCTGTTCCAGGGGCCCCTGGGATCCCCGGAATTCATGGAGCTGTCAGCCATCG
GCGAGCAGGTGTTCGCCGTGGAGAGCATCCGGAAGAAGCGCGTGCGGAAGGGTAAAGTCGAGTATCTGGT
GAAGTGGAAAGGATGGCCCCCAAAGTACAGCACGTGGGAGCCAGAAGAGCACATCTTGGACCCCCGCCTC
GTCATGGCCTACGAGGAGAAGGAGGAGAGAGACCGAGCATCGGGGTATAGGAAGAGAGGTCCGAAACCCA
AGCGGCTTCTGCTGCAGCGGCTGTGAGCTCGAGCGGCCGCATCGTGACTGACTGACGATCTGCCTCGCGC
GTTTCGGTGATGACGGTGAAAACCTCTGACACATGCAGCTCCCGGAGACGGTCACAGCTTGTCTGTAAGC
GGATGCCGGGAGCAGACAAGCCCGTCAGGGCGCGTCAGCGGGTGTTGGCGGGTGTCGGGGCGCAGCCATG
ACCCAGTCACGTAGCGATAGCGGAGTGTATAATTCTTGAAGACGAAAGGGCCTCGTGATACGCCTATTTT
TATAGGTTAATGTCATGATAATAATGGTTTCTTAGACGTCAGGTGGCACTTTTCGGGGAAATGTGCGCGG
AACCCCTATTTGTTTATTTTTCTAAATACATTCAAATATGTATCCGCTCATGAGACAATAACCCTGATAA
ATGCTTCAATAATATTGAAAAAGGAAGAGTATGAGTATTCAACATTTCCGTGTCGCCCTTATTCCCTTTT
TTGCGGCATTTTGCCTTCCTGTTTTTGCTCACCCAGAAACGCTGGTGAAAGTAAAAGATGCTGAAGATCA
GTTGGGTGCACGAGTGGGTTACATCGAACTGGATCTCAACAGCGGTAAGATCCTTGAGAGTTTTCGCCCC
GAAGAACGTTTTCCAATGATGAGCACTTTTAAAGTTCTGCTATGTGGCGCGGTATTATCCCGTGTTGACG
CCGGGCAAGAGCAACTCGGTCGCCGCATACACTATTCTCAGAATGACTTGGTTGAGTACTC
