>Addgene plasmid #82527 | pGEX-6P-1-GST-CD-ATL (Cbx7) | addgene partial sequence | sequence record 164814 | pBRforEco 5'-AATAGGCGTATCACGAGGC-3'
TCCGCTATCGCTACGTGACTGGGTCATGGCTGCGCCCCGACACCCGCCAACACCCGCTGACGCGCCCTGA
CGGGCTTGTCTGCTCCCGGCATCCGCTTACAGACAAGCTGTGACCGTCTCCGGGAGCTGCATGTGTCAGA
GGTTTTCACCGTCATCACCGAAACGCGCGAGGCAGATCGTCAGTCAGTCACGATGCGGCCGCTCGAGCTC
ACAGCCGCTGCAGCAGAAGCCGCTTGGGTTTCGGACCTCTCTTCCTATACCCCGATGCTCGGTCTCTCTC
CTCCTTCTCCTCGTAGGCCATGACGAGGCGGGGGTCCAAGATGTGCTCTTCTGGCTCCCACGTGCTGTAC
TTTGGGGGCCATCCTTTCCACTTCACCAGATACTCGACTTTACCCTTCCGCACGCGCTTCTTCCGGATGC
TCTCCACGGCGAACACCTGCTCGCCGATGGCTGACAGCTCCATGAATTCCGGGGATCCCAGGGGCCCCTG
GAACAGAACTTCCAGATCCGATTTTGGAGGATGGTCGCCACCACCAAACGTGGCTTGCCAGCCCTGCAAA
GGCCATGCTATATACTTGCTGGATTTCAAGTACTTATCAATTTGTGGGATAGCTTCAATACGTTTTTTAA
AACAAACTAATTTTGGGAACGCATCCAGGCACATTGGGTCCATGTATAAAACAACATCAAGAGCGTCATA
CAACATGAAGTCAGGATGGGTTACATGATCACCATTTAAATATGTTTTATGACATAAACGATCTTCGAAC
ATTTTCAGCATTTCAGGTAGCTTGCTAAGAAAATCAACTTTGAGAGTTTCAAAGTCTTTACTATATGCAA
TTCTCGAAACACCGTATCTAATATCCAAAACCGCTCCTTCAAGCATTGAAATCTCTGCACGCTCTTTTGG
ACAACCACCCAACATGTTGTGCTTGTCAGCTATATAACGTATGATGGCCATAGACTGTGTTAATTTAACA
